LOCUS       140708_SpSelfcut 7624 bp DNA linear 25-JUL-2017
FEATURES             Location/Qualifiers
     misc_feature    7331..7407
                     /label=SpCas9 gRNA scaffold
     terminator      7408..7413
                     /note="U6 terminator"
     variation       7358..7358
                     /mod_base=A > C
     variation       7359..7359
                     /mod_base=A > C
     gene            590..1624
                     /note="Hygromycin"
     PCR_primer      complement(1602..1621)
                     /label=PB-Cas9-Hyg_n8647_R
                     /note="Ordered sequence: PB-Cas9-Hyg_n8647_R:
                     CTAAGCGTAATCTGGAACATCGTATGGGTA TTCCTTTGCCCTCGGACGAG"
     gene            3141..4001
                     /note="Amp"
     promoter        7061..7302
                     /note="U6 Promoter"
     PCR_primer      complement(7364..7385)
                     /note="SP-Hyg-LV_R1"
     PCR_primer      7229..7251
                     /note="Sp-Hyg-LV_F1"
     primer_bind     7232..7251
                     /label=pLKO.1 5'
                     /note="Human U6 promoter, forward primer"
     variation       7332..7332
                     /mod_base=T > G
     variation       7333..7333
                     /mod_base=T > G
     misc_feature    7310..7310
                     /note="TSS"
     misc_feature    7311..7330
                     /label=Protospacer
                     /note="modified AAVS1-T1 protospacer"
     source          1..7624
                     /dnas_title="140708_SpSelfcuttingGuide_d1"
ORIGIN
        1 ttggggttgc gccttttcca aggcagccct gggtttgcgc agggacgcgg ctgctctggg
       61 cgtggttccg ggaaacgcag cggcgccgac cctgggtctc gcacattctt cacgtccgtt
      121 cgcagcgtca cccggatctt cgccgctacc cttgtgggcc ccccggcgac gcttcctgct
      181 ccgcccctaa gtcgggaagg ttccttgcgg ttcgcggcgt gccggacgtg acaaacggaa
      241 gccgcacgtc tcactagtac cctcgcagac ggacagcgcc agggagcaat ggcagcgcgc
      301 cgaccgcgat gggctgtggc caatagcggc tgctcagcag ggcgcgccga gagcagcggc
      361 cgggaagggg cggtgcggga ggcggggtgt ggggcggtag tgtgggccct gttcctgccc
      421 gcgcggtgtt ccgcattctg caagcctccg gagcgcacgt cggcagtcgg ctccctcgtt
      481 gaccgaatca ccgacctctc tccccagggg gatccaccgg atcaagcttg ccagctgggg
      541 cgccctctgg taaggttggg aagccctgca gatctgatcc cggggggcaA TGGATAGATC
      601 CGGAAAGCCT GAACTCACCG CGACGTCTGT CGAGAAGTTT CTGATCGAAA AGTTCGACAG
      661 CGTCTCCGAC CTGATGCAGC TCTCGGAGGG CGAAGAATCT CGTGCTTTCA GCTTCGATGT
      721 AGGAGGGCGT GGATATGTCC TGCGGGTAAA TAGCTGCGCC GATGGTTTCT ACAAAGATCG
      781 TTATGTTTAT CGGCACTTTG CATCGGCCGC GCTCCCGATT CCGGAAGTGC TTGACATTGG
      841 GGAATTTAGC GAGAGCCTGA CCTATTGCAT CTCCCGCCGT GCACAGGGTG TCACGTTGCA
      901 AGACCTGCCT GAAACCGAAC TGCCCGCTGT TCTGCAGCCG GTCGCGGAGG CCATGGATGC
      961 GATCGCTGCG GCCGATCTTA GCCAGACGAG CGGGTTCGGC CCATTCGGAC CGCAAGGAAT
     1021 CGGTCAATAC ACTACATGGC GTGATTTCAT ATGCGCGATT GCTGATCCCC ATGTGTATCA
     1081 CTGGCAAACT GTGATGGACG ACACCGTCAG TGCGTCCGTC GCGCAGGCTC TCGATGAGCT
     1141 GATGCTTTGG GCCGAGGACT GCCCCGAAGT CCGGCACCTC GTGCACGCGG ATTTCGGCTC
     1201 CAACAATGTC CTGACGGACA ATGGCCGCAT AACAGCGGTC ATTGACTGGA GCGAGGCGAT
     1261 GTTCGGGGAT TCCCAATACG AGGTCGCCAA CATCTTCTTC TGGAGGCCGT GGTTGGCTTG
     1321 TATGGAGCAG CAGACGCGCT ACTTCGAGCG GAGGCATCCG GAGCTTGCAG GATCGCCGCG
     1381 GCTCCGGGCG TATATGCTCC GCATTGGTCT TGACCAACTC TATCAGAGCT TGGTTGACGG
     1441 CAATTTCGAT GATGCAGCTT GGGCGCAGGG TCGATGCGAC GCAATCGTCC GATCCGGAGC
     1501 CGGGACTGTC GGGCGTACAC AAATCGCCCG CAGAAGCGCG GCCGTCTGGA CCGATGGCTG
     1561 TGTAGAAGTA CTCGCCGATA GTGGAAACCG ACGCCCCAGC ACTCGTCCGA GGGCAAAGGA
     1621 ATAGAGTAGA TGCCGACCGG GATCTATCGA TACCGTCGAC CTCGAGGGGG GGCCcggtac
     1681 ctttaagacc aatgacttac aaggcagctg tagatcttag ccacttttta aaagaaaagg
     1741 ggggactgga agggctaatt cactcccaac gaagacaaga tctgcttttt gcttgtactg
     1801 ggtctctctg gttagaccag atctgagcct gggagctctc tggctaacta gggaacccac
     1861 tgcttaagcc tcaataaagc ttgccttgag tgcttcaagt agtgtgtgcc cgtctgttgt
     1921 gtgactctgg taactagaga tccctcagac ccttttagtc agtgtggaaa atctctagca
     1981 gtagtagttc atgtcatctt attattcagt atttataact tgcaaagaaa tgaatatcag
     2041 agagtgagag gaacttgttt attgcagctt ataatggtta caaataaagc aatagcatca
     2101 caaatttcac aaataaagca tttttttcac tgcattctag ttgtggtttg tccaaactca
     2161 tcaatgtatc ttatcatgtc tggctctagc tatcccgccc ctaactccgc ccatcccgcc
     2221 cctaactccg cccagttccg cccattctcc gccccatggc tgactaattt tttttattta
     2281 tgcagaggcc gaggccgcct cggcctctga gctattccag aagtagtgag gaggcttttt
     2341 tggaggccta gggacgtacc caattcgccc tatagtgagt cgtattacgc gcgctcactg
     2401 gccgtcgttt tacaacgtcg tgactgggaa aaccctggcg ttacccaact taatcgcctt
     2461 gcagcacatc cccctttcgc cagctggcgt aatagcgaag aggcccgcac cgatcgccct
     2521 tcccaacagt tgcgcagcct gaatggcgaa tgggnnnnnn nnnnnnnnnn nnnnnnnnnn
     2581 nnnnnnnnnn nnnnnnnnnn nnnnnnnnnn nnnnnnnnnn nnnnnnnnnn nnnnnnnnnn
     2641 nnnnnnnnnn nnnnnnnnnn nnnnnnnnnn nnnnnnnncn nnnnnnnnnn nnnnnnnnnn
     2701 nnnnnnnnnn nnnnnnnnnn nnnnnnnnnn nnnnnnnnnn nnnnnnnnnn nnnnnnnnnn
     2761 nnnnnnnnnn annnnnnnnn nnnnnnnnnn nnnnnnnnnn nnnnnnnnnn nnnnnnnnnn
     2821 cctttgacgt tggagtccac gttctttnnn nnnnnnnnnn nnnnnnnnnn nnnnnnnnnn
     2881 nnnnacccta tctcggtcta ttcttttgat ttataaggga ttttgccgat ttcggcctat
     2941 tggttaaaaa atgagctgat ttaacaaaaa tttaacgcga attttaacaa aatattaacg
     3001 cttacaattt aggtggcact tttcggggaa atgtgcgcgg aacccctatt tgtttatttt
     3061 tctaaataca ttcaaatatg tatccgctca tgagacaata accctgataa atgcttcaat
     3121 aatattgaaa aaggaagagt atgagtattc aacatttccg tgtcgccctt attccctttt
     3181 ttgcggcatt ttgccttcct gtttttgctc acccagaaac gctggtgaaa gtaaaagatg
     3241 ctgaagatca gttgggtgca cgagtgggtt acatcgaact ggatctcaac agcggtaaga
     3301 tccttgagag ttttcgcccc gaagaacgtt ttccaatgat gagcactttt aaagttctgc
     3361 tatgtggcgc ggtattatcc cgtattgacg ccgggcaaga gcaactcggt cgccgcatac
     3421 actattctca gaatgacttg gttgagtact caccagtcac agaaaagcat cttacggatg
     3481 gcatgacagt aagagaatta tgcagtgctg ccataaccat gagtgataac actgcggcca
     3541 acttacttct gacaacgatc ggaggaccga aggagctaac cgcttttttg cacaacatgg
     3601 gggatcatgt aactcgcctt gatcgttggg aaccggagct gaatgaagcc ataccaaacg
     3661 acgagcgtga caccacgatg cctgtagcaa tggcaacaac gttgcgcaaa ctattaactg
     3721 gcgaactact tactctagct tcccggcaac aattaataga ctggatggag gcggataaag
     3781 ttgcaggacc acttctgcgc tcggcccttc cggctggctg gtttattgct gataaatctg
     3841 gagccggtga gcgtgggtct cgcggtatca ttgcagcact ggggccagat ggtaagccct
     3901 cccgtatcgt agttatctac acgacgggga gtcaggcaac tatggatgaa cgaaatagac
     3961 agatcgctga gataggtgcc tcactgatta agcattggta actgtcagac caagtttact
     4021 catatatact ttagattgat ttaaaacttc atttttaatt taaaaggatc taggtgaaga
     4081 tcctttttga taatctcatg accaaaatcc cttaacgtga gttttcgttc cactgagcgt
     4141 cagaccccgt agaaaagatc aaaggatctt cttgagatcc tttttttctg cgcgtaatct
     4201 gctgcttgca aacaaaaaaa ccaccgctac cagcggtggt ttgtttgccg gatcaagagc
     4261 taccaactct ttttccgaag gtaactggct tcagcagagc gcagatacca aatactgttc
     4321 ttctagtgta gccgtagtta ggccaccact tcaagaactc tgtagcaccg cctacatacc
     4381 tcgctctgct aatcctgtta ccagtggctg ctgccagtgg cgataagtcg tgtcttaccg
     4441 ggttggactc aagacgatag ttaccggata aggcgcagcg gtcgggctga acggggggtt
     4501 cgtgcacaca gcccagcttg gagcgaacga cctacaccga actgagatac ctacagcgtg
     4561 agctatgaga aagcgccacg cttcccgaag ggagaaaggc ggacaggtat ccggtaagcg
     4621 gcagggtcgg aacaggagag cgcacgaggg agcttccagg gggaaacgcc tggtatcttt
     4681 atagtcctgt cgggtttcgc cacctctgac ttgagcgtcg atttttgtga tgctcgtcag
     4741 gggggcggag cctatggaaa aacgccagca acgcggcctt tttacggttc ctggcctttt
     4801 gctggccttt tgctcacatg ttctttcctg cgttatcccc tgattctgtg gataaccgta
     4861 ttaccgcctt tgagtgagct gataccgctc gccgcagccg aacgaccgag cgcagcgagt
     4921 cagtgagcga ggaagcggaa gagcgcccaa tacgcaaacc gcctctcccc gcgcgttggc
     4981 cgattcatta atgcagctgg cacgacaggt ttcccgactg gaaagcgggc agtgagcgca
     5041 acgcaattaa tgtgagttag ctcactcatt aggcacccca ggctttacac tttatgcttc
     5101 cggctcgtat gttgtgtgga attgtgagcg gataacaatt tcacacagga aacagctatg
     5161 accatgatta cgccaagcgc gcaattaacc ctcactaaag ggaacaaaag ctggagctgc
     5221 aagcttaatg tagtcttatg caatactctt gtagtcttgc aacatggtaa cgatgagtta
     5281 gcaacatgcc ttacaaggag agaaaaagca ccgtgcatgc cgattggtgg aagtaaggtg
     5341 gtacgatcgt gccttattag gaaggcaaca gacgggtctg acatggattg gacgaaccac
     5401 tgaattgccg cattgcagag atattgtatt taagtgccta gctcgataca taaacgggtc
     5461 tctctggtta gaccagatct gagcctggga gctctctggc taactaggga acccactgct
     5521 taagcctcaa taaagcttgc cttgagtgct tcaagtagtg tgtgcccgtc tgttgtgtga
     5581 ctctggtaac tagagatccc tcagaccctt ttagtcagtg tggaaaatct ctagcagtgg
     5641 cgcccgaaca gggacttgaa agcgaaaggg aaaccagagg agctctctcg acgcaggact
     5701 cggcttgctg aagcgcgcac ggcaagaggc gaggggcggc gactggtgag tacgccaaaa
     5761 attttgacta gcggaggcta gaaggagaga gatgggtgcg agagcgtcag tattaagcgg
     5821 gggagaatta gatcgcgatg ggaaaaaatt cggttaaggc cagggggaaa gaaaaaatat
     5881 aaattaaaac atatagtatg ggcaagcagg gagctagaac gattcgcagt taatcctggc
     5941 ctgttagaaa catcagaagg ctgtagacaa atactgggac agctacaacc atcccttcag
     6001 acaggatcag aagaacttag atcattatat aatacagtag caaccctcta ttgtgtgcat
     6061 caaaggatag agataaaaga caccaaggaa gctttagaca agatagagga agagcaaaac
     6121 aaaagtaaga ccaccgcaca gcaagcggcc gctgatcttc agacctggag gaggagatat
     6181 gagggacaat tggagaagtg aattatataa atataaagta gtaaaaattg aaccattagg
     6241 agtagcaccc accaaggcaa agagaagagt ggtgcagaga gaaaaaagag cagtgggaat
     6301 aggagctttg ttccttgggt tcttgggagc agcaggaagc actatgggcg cagcgtcaat
     6361 gacgctgacg gtacaggcca gacaattatt gtctggtata gtgcagcagc agaacaattt
     6421 gctgagggct attgaggcgc aacagcatct gttgcaactc acagtctggg gcatcaagca
     6481 gctccaggca agaatcctgg ctgtggaaag atacctaaag gatcaacagc tcctggggat
     6541 ttggggttgc tctggaaaac tcatttgcac cactgctgtg ccttggaatg ctagttggag
     6601 taataaatct ctggaacaga tttggaatca cacgacctgg atggagtggg acagagaaat
     6661 taacaattac acaagcttaa tacactcctt aattgaagaa tcgcaaaacc agcaagaaaa
     6721 gaatgaacaa gaattattgg aattagataa atgggcaagt ttgtggaatt ggtttaacat
     6781 aacaaattgg ctgtggtata taaaattatt cataatgata gtaggaggct tggtaggttt
     6841 aagaatagtt tttgctgtac tttctatagt gaatagagtt aggcagggat attcaccatt
     6901 atcgtttcag acccacctcc caaccccgag gggacccgac aggcccgaag gaatagaaga
     6961 agaaggtgga gagagagaca gagacagatc cattcgatta gtgaacggat ctcgacggta
     7021 tcgatcacga gactagcctc gagcggccgc ccccttcacc gagggcctat ttcccatgat
     7081 tccttcatat ttgcatatac gatacaaggc tgttagagag ataattggaa ttaatttgac
     7141 tgtaaacaca aagatattag tacaaaatac gtgacgtaga aagtaataat ttcttgggta
     7201 gtttgcagtt ttaaaattat gttttaaaat ggactatcat atgcttaccg taacttgaaa
     7261 gtatttcgat ttcttggctt tatatatctt gtggaaagga cgaaacaccG GTCGGAGGGA
     7321 GGTGGGTTAG GGGTTAGAGC TAGAAATAGC AAGTTAACCT AAGGCTAGTC CGTTATCAAC
     7381 TTGAAAAAGT GGCACCGAGT CGGTGCTTTT TTTGAATTCt cgacctcgag acaaatggca
     7441 gtattcatcc acaattttaa aagaaaaggg gggattgggg ggtacagtgc aggggaaaga
     7501 atagtagaca taatagcaac agacatacaa actaaagaat tacaaaaaca aattacaaaa
     7561 attcaaaatt ttcgggttta ttacagggac agcagagatc cactttggcc gcggctcgag
     7621 gggg
//
