>Addgene plasmid #100560 | hgRNA-B21_pLKO-Hyg | addgene full sequence | sequence record 192133 | Addgene NGS Result
TGTAGTCTTATGCAATACTCTTGTAGTCTTGCAACATGGTAACGATGAGTTAGCAACATGCCTTACAAGG
AGAGAAAAAGCACCGTGCATGCCGATTGGTGGAAGTAAGGTGGTACGATCGTGCCTTATTAGGAAGGCAA
CAGACGGGTCTGACATGGATTGGACGAACCACTGAATTGCCGCATTGCAGAGATATTGTATTTAAGTGCC
TAGCTCGATACATAAACGGGTCTCTCTGGTTAGACCAGATCTGAGCCTGGGAGCTCTCTGGCTAACTAGG
GAACCCACTGCTTAAGCCTCAATAAAGCTTGCCTTGAGTGCTTCAAGTAGTGTGTGCCCGTCTGTTGTGT
GACTCTGGTAACTAGAGATCCCTCAGACCCTTTTAGTCAGTGTGGAAAATCTCTAGCAGTGGCGCCCGAA
CAGGGACTTGAAAGCGAAAGGGAAACCAGAGGAGCTCTCTCGACGCAGGACTCGGCTTGCTGAAGCGCGC
ACGGCAAGAGGCGAGGGGCGGCGACTGGTGAGTACGCCAAAAATTTTGACTAGCGGAGGCTAGAAGGAGA
GAGATGGGTGCGAGAGCGTCAGTATTAAGCGGGGGAGAATTAGATCGCGATGGGAAAAAATTCGGTTAAG
GCCAGGGGGAAAGAAAAAATATAAATTAAAACATATAGTATGGGCAAGCAGGGAGCTAGAACGATTCGCA
GTTAATCCTGGCCTGTTAGAAACATCAGAAGGCTGTAGACAAATACTGGGACAGCTACAACCATCCCTTC
AGACAGGATCAGAAGAACTTAGATCATTATATAATACAGTAGCAACCCTCTATTGTGTGCATCAAAGGAT
AGAGATAAAAGACACCAAGGAAGCTTTAGACAAGATAGAGGAAGAGCAAAACAAAAGTAAGACCACCGCA
CAGCAAGCGGCCGCTGATCTTCAGACCTGGAGGAGGAGATATGAGGGACAATTGGAGAAGTGAATTATAT
AAATATAAAGTAGTAAAAATTGAACCATTAGGAGTAGCACCCACCAAGGCAAAGAGAAGAGTGGTGCAGA
GAGAAAAAAGAGCAGTGGGAATAGGAGCTTTGTTCCTTGGGTTCTTGGGAGCAGCAGGAAGCACTATGGG
CGCAGCGTCAATGACGCTGACGGTACAGGCCAGACAATTATTGTCTGGTATAGTGCAGCAGCAGAACAAT
TTGCTGAGGGCTATTGAGGCGCAACAGCATCTGTTGCAACTCACAGTCTGGGGCATCAAGCAGCTCCAGG
CAAGAATCCTGGCTGTGGAAAGATACCTAAAGGATCAACAGCTCCTGGGGATTTGGGGTTGCTCTGGAAA
ACTCATTTGCACCACTGCTGTGCCTTGGAATGCTAGTTGGAGTAATAAATCTCTGGAACAGATTTGGAAT
CACACGACCTGGATGGAGTGGGACAGAGAAATTAACAATTACACAAGCTTAATACACTCCTTAATTGAAG
AATCGCAAAACCAGCAAGAAAAGAATGAACAAGAATTATTGGAATTAGATAAATGGGCAAGTTTGTGGAA
TTGGTTTAACATAACAAATTGGCTGTGGTATATAAAATTATTCATAATGATAGTAGGAGGCTTGGTAGGT
TTAAGAATAGTTTTTGCTGTACTTTCTATAGTGAATAGAGTTAGGCAGGGATATTCACCATTATCGTTTC
AGACCCACCTCCCAACCCCGAGGGGACCCGACAGGCCCGAAGGAATAGAAGAAGAAGGTGGAGAGAGAGA
CAGAGACAGATCCATTCGATTAGTGAACGGATCTCGACGGTATCGATCACGAGACTAGCCTCGAGCGGCC
GCCCCCTTCACCGAGGGCCTATTTCCCATGATTCCTTCATATTTGCATATACGATACAAGGCTGTTAGAG
AGATAATTGGAATTAATTTGACTGTAAACACAAAGATATTAGTACAAAATACGTGACGTAGAAAGTAATA
ATTTCTTGGGTAGTTTGCAGTTTTAAAATTATGTTTTAAAATGGACTATCATATGCTTACCGTAACTTGA
AAGTATTTCGATTTCTTGGCTTTATATATCTTGTGGAAAGGACGAAACACCGGTCGGAGGGAGGTGGGTT
AGGGGTTAGAGCTAGAAATAGCAAGTTAACCTAAGGCTAGTCCGTTATCAACTTGAAAAAGTGGCACCGA
GTCGGTGCTTTTTTTGAATTCTCGACCTCGAGACAAATGGCAGTATTCATCCACAATTTTAAAAGAAAAG
GGGGGATTGGGGGGTACAGTGCAGGGGAAAGAATAGTAGACATAATAGCAACAGACATACAAACTAAAGA
ATTACAAAAACAAATTACAAAAATTCAAAATTTTCGGGTTTATTACAGGGACAGCAGAGATCCACTTTGG
CCGCGGCTCGAGGGGGTTGGGGTTGCGCCTTTTCCAAGGCAGCCCTGGGTTTGCGCAGGGACGCGGCTGC
TCTGGGCGTGGTTCCGGGAAACGCAGCGGCGCCGACCCTGGGTCTCGCACATTCTTCACGTCCGTTCGCA
GCGTCACCCGGATCTTCGCCGCTACCCTTGTGGGCCCCCCGGCGACGCTTCCTGCTCCGCCCCTAAGTCG
GGAAGGTTCCTTGCGGTTCGCGGCGTGCCGGACGTGACAAACGGAAGCCGCACGTCTCACTAGTACCCTC
GCAGACGGACAGCGCCAGGGAGCAATGGCAGCGCGCCGACCGCGATGGGCTGTGGCCAATAGCGGCTGCT
CAGCAGGGCGCGCCGAGAGCAGCGGCCGGGAAGGGGCGGTGCGGGAGGCGGGGTGTGGGGCGGTAGTGTG
GGCCCTGTTCCTGCCCGCGCGGTGTTCCGCATTCTGCAAGCCTCCGGAGCGCACGTCGGCAGTCGGCTCC
CTCGTTGACCGAATCACCGACCTCTCTCCCCAGGGGGATCCACCGGATCAAGCTTGCCAGCTGGGGCGCC
CTCTGGTAAGGTTGGGAAGCCCTGCAGATCTGATCCCGGGGGGCAATGAGATATGAAAAAGCCTGAACTC
ACCGCGACGTCTGTCGAGAAGTTTCTGATCGAAAAGTTCGACAGCGTCTCCGACCTGATGCAGCTCTCGG
AGGGCGAAGAATCTCGTGCTTTCAGCTTCGATGTAGGAGGGCGTGGATATGTCCTGCGGGTAAATAGCTG
CGCCGATGGTTTCTACAAAGATCGTTATGTTTATCGGCACTTTGCATCGGCCGCGCTCCCGATTCCGGAA
GTGCTTGACATTGGGGAATTTAGCGAGAGCCTGACCTATTGCATCTCCCGCCGTGCACAGGGTGTCACGT
TGCAAGACCTGCCTGAAACCGAACTGCCCGCTGTTCTGCAGCCGGTCGCGGAGGCCATGGATGCGATCGC
TGCGGCCGATCTTAGCCAGACGAGCGGGTTCGGCCCATTCGGACCGCAAGGAATCGGTCAATACACTACA
TGGCGTGATTTCATATGCGCGATTGCTGATCCCCATGTGTATCACTGGCAAACTGTGATGGACGACACCG
TCAGTGCGTCCGTCGCGCAGGCTCTCGATGAGCTGATGCTTTGGGCCGAGGACTGCCCCGAAGTCCGGCA
CCTCGTGCACGCGGATTTCGGCTCCAACAATGTCCTGACGGACAATGGCCGCATAACAGCGGTCATTGAC
TGGAGCGAGGCGATGTTCGGGGATTCCCAATACGAGGTCGCCAACATCTTCTTCTGGAGGCCGTGGTTGG
CTTGTATGGAGCAGCAGACGCGCTACTTCGAGCGGAGGCATCCGGAGCTTGCAGGATCGCCGCGGCTCCG
GGCGTATATGCTCCGCATTGGTCTTGACCAACTCTATCAGAGCTTGGTTGACGGCAATTTCGATGATGCA
GCTTGGGCGCAGGGTCGATGCGACGCAATCGTCCGATCCGGAGCCGGGACTGTCGGGCGTACACAAATCG
CCCGCAGAAGCGCGGCCGTCTGGACCGATGGCTGTGTAGAAGTACTCGCCGATAGTGGAAACCGACGCCC
CAGCACTCGTCCGAGGGCAAAGGAATAGAGTAGATGCCGACCGGGATCTATCGATACCGTCGACCTCGAG
GGGGGGCCCGGTACCTTTAAGACCAATGACTTACAAGGCAGCTGTAGATCTTAGCCACTTTTTAAAAGAA
AAGGGGGGACTGGAAGGGCTAATTCACTCCCAACGAAGACAAGATCTGCTTTTTGCTTGTACTGGGTCTC
TCTGGTTAGACCAGATCTGAGCCTGGGAGCTCTCTGGCTAACTAGGGAACCCACTGCTTAAGCCTCAATA
AAGCTTGCCTTGAGTGCTTCAAGTAGTGTGTGCCCGTCTGTTGTGTGACTCTGGTAACTAGAGATCCCTC
AGACCCTTTTAGTCAGTGTGGAAAATCTCTAGCAGTAGTAGTTCATGTCATCTTATTATTCAGTATTTAT
AACTTGCAAAGAAATGAATATCAGAGAGTGAGAGGAACTTGTTTATTGCAGCTTATAATGGTTACAAATA
AAGCAATAGCATCACAAATTTCACAAATAAAGCATTTTTTTCACTGCATTCTAGTTGTGGTTTGTCCAAA
CTCATCAATGTATCTTATCATGTCTGGCTCTAGCTATCCCGCCCCTAACTCCGCCCATCCCGCCCCTAAC
TCCGCCCAGTTCCGCCCATTCTCCGCCCCATGGCTGACTAATTTTTTTTATTTATGCAGAGGCCGAGGCC
GCCTCGGCCTCTGAGCTATTCCAGAAGTAGTGAGGAGGCTTTTTTGGAGGCCTAGGGACGTACCCAATTC
GCCCTATAGTGAGTCGTATTACGCGCGCTCACTGGCCGTCGTTTTACAACGTCGTGACTGGGAAAACCCT
GGCGTTACCCAACTTAATCGCCTTGCAGCACATCCCCCTTTCGCCAGCTGGCGTAATAGCGAAGAGGCCC
GCACCGATCGCCCTTCCCAACAGTTGCGCAGCCTGAATGGCGAATGGG
[124 nt withheld, positions 4949-5072]
C
[91 nt withheld, positions 5074-5164]
A
[49 nt withheld, positions 5166-5214]
CCTTTGACGTTGGAGTCCACGTTCTTT
[37 nt withheld, positions 5242-5278]
ACCCTATCTCGGTCTATTCTTTTGATTTATAAGGGATTTTGCCGATTTCGGCCTATTGGTTAAAAAATGA
GCTGATTTAACAAAAATTTAACGCGAATTTTAACAAAATATTAACGCTTACAATTTAGGTGGCACTTTTC
GGGGAAATGTGCGCGGAACCCCTATTTGTTTATTTTTCTAAATACATTCAAATATGTATCCGCTCATGAG
ACAATAACCCTGATAAATGCTTCAATAATATTGAAAAAGGAAGAGTATGAGTATTCAACATTTCCGTGTC
GCCCTTATTCCCTTTTTTGCGGCATTTTGCCTTCCTGTTTTTGCTCACCCAGAAACGCTGGTGAAAGTAA
AAGATGCTGAAGATCAGTTGGGTGCACGAGTGGGTTACATCGAACTGGATCTCAACAGCGGTAAGATCCT
TGAGAGTTTTCGCCCCGAAGAACGTTTTCCAATGATGAGCACTTTTAAAGTTCTGCTATGTGGCGCGGTA
TTATCCCGTATTGACGCCGGGCAAGAGCAACTCGGTCGCCGCATACACTATTCTCAGAATGACTTGGTTG
AGTACTCACCAGTCACAGAAAAGCATCTTACGGATGGCATGACAGTAAGAGAATTATGCAGTGCTGCCAT
AACCATGAGTGATAACACTGCGGCCAACTTACTTCTGACAACGATCGGAGGACCGAAGGAGCTAACCGCT
TTTTTGCACAACATGGGGGATCATGTAACTCGCCTTGATCGTTGGGAACCGGAGCTGAATGAAGCCATAC
CAAACGACGAGCGTGACACCACGATGCCTGTAGCAATGGCAACAACGTTGCGCAAACTATTAACTGGCGA
ACTACTTACTCTAGCTTCCCGGCAACAATTAATAGACTGGATGGAGGCGGATAAAGTTGCAGGACCACTT
CTGCGCTCGGCCCTTCCGGCTGGCTGGTTTATTGCTGATAAATCTGGAGCCGGTGAGCGTGGGTCTCGCG
GTATCATTGCAGCACTGGGGCCAGATGGTAAGCCCTCCCGTATCGTAGTTATCTACACGACGGGGAGTCA
GGCAACTATGGATGAACGAAATAGACAGATCGCTGAGATAGGTGCCTCACTGATTAAGCATTGGTAACTG
TCAGACCAAGTTTACTCATATATACTTTAGATTGATTTAAAACTTCATTTTTAATTTAAAAGGATCTAGG
TGAAGATCCTTTTTGATAATCTCATGACCAAAATCCCTTAACGTGAGTTTTCGTTCCACTGAGCGTCAGA
CCCCGTAGAAAAGATCAAAGGATCTTCTTGAGATCCTTTTTTTCTGCGCGTAATCTGCTGCTTGCAAACA
AAAAAACCACCGCTACCAGCGGTGGTTTGTTTGCCGGATCAAGAGCTACCAACTCTTTTTCCGAAGGTAA
CTGGCTTCAGCAGAGCGCAGATACCAAATACTGTTCTTCTAGTGTAGCCGTAGTTAGGCCACCACTTCAA
GAACTCTGTAGCACCGCCTACATACCTCGCTCTGCTAATCCTGTTACCAGTGGCTGCTGCCAGTGGCGAT
AAGTCGTGTCTTACCGGGTTGGACTCAAGACGATAGTTACCGGATAAGGCGCAGCGGTCGGGCTGAACGG
GGGGTTCGTGCACACAGCCCAGCTTGGAGCGAACGACCTACACCGAACTGAGATACCTACAGCGTGAGCT
ATGAGAAAGCGCCACGCTTCCCGAAGGGAGAAAGGCGGACAGGTATCCGGTAAGCGGCAGGGTCGGAACA
GGAGAGCGCACGAGGGAGCTTCCAGGGGGAAACGCCTGGTATCTTTATAGTCCTGTCGGGTTTCGCCACC
TCTGACTTGAGCGTCGATTTTTGTGATGCTCGTCAGGGGGGCGGAGCCTATGGAAAAACGCCAGCAACGC
GGCCTTTTTACGGTTCCTGGCCTTTTGCTGGCCTTTTGCTCACATGTTCTTTCCTGCGTTATCCCCTGAT
TCTGTGGATAACCGTATTACCGCCTTTGAGTGAGCTGATACCGCTCGCCGCAGCCGAACGACCGAGCGCA
GCGAGTCAGTGAGCGAGGAAGCGGAAGAGCGCCCAATACGCAAACCGCCTCTCCCCGCGCGTTGGCCGAT
TCATTAATGCAGCTGGCACGACAGGTTTCCCGACTGGAAAGCGGGCAGTGAGCGCAACGCAATTAATGTG
AGTTAGCTCACTCATTAGGCACCCCAGGCTTTACACTTTATGCTTCCGGCTCGTATGTTGTGTGGAATTG
TGAGCGGATAACAATTTCACACAGGAAACAGCTATGACCATGATTACGCCAAGCGCGCAATTAACCCTCA
CTAAAGGGAACAAAAGCTGGAGCTGCAAGCTTAA
Features (pLannotate 1.2.2; 27 found; start..end, strand, type, name):
      1..227     +  promoter       RSV promoter: Rous sarcoma virus enhancer/promoter
    228..408     +  LTR            5' LTR (truncated): truncated 5' long terminal repeat (LTR) from HIV-1
    455..580     +  misc_feature   HIV-1 Ψ: packaging signal of human immunodeficiency virus type 1
    564..927     +  CDS            HIV-1 gag (fragment): gag protein from human immunodeficiency virus 1; gag
   1073..1306    +  misc_feature   RRE: The Rev response element (RRE) of HIV-1 allows for Rev-dependent mRNA export from the nucleus to the cytoplasm.
   1683..1783    +  CDS            Rev (fragment): human immunodeficiency virus 1 (HIV-1) Rev protein; rev; enhances nuclear export of unspliced and incompletely spliced viral mRNAs
   1833..2073    +  promoter       U6 promoter: RNA polymerase III promoter for human U6 snRNA
   2106..2178    +  misc_RNA       gRNA scaffold: guide RNA scaffold for the Streptococcus pyogenes CRISPR/Cas9 system
   2227..2344    +  misc_feature   cPPT/CTS: central polypurine tract and central termination sequence of HIV-1
   2393..2903    +  promoter       hPGK promoter: human phosphoglycerate kinase 1 promoter
   2993..4015    +  CDS            hph: KHYB_ECOLX - Experimental evidence at protein level: Swiss-Prot protein existence level 1. The aminoglycoside phosphotransferases achieve inactivation of their antibiotic substrates by phosphorylation. Only phosphorylates hygromycin and closely related compounds such as demethyl analogs and destomycin. From Escherichia coli.
   4039..4075    +  misc_feature   MCS (fragment): pBluescript multiple cloning site
   4071..4139    +  CDS            nef (fragment): NEF_HV1Z2 - Experimental evidence at protein level: Swiss-Prot protein existence level 1. Extracellular Nef protein targets CD4(+) T-lymphocytes for apoptosis by interacting with CXCR4 surface receptors. From Human immunodeficiency virus type 1 group M subtype D (isolate Z2/CDC-Z34) (HIV-1).
   4141..4374    +  LTR            3' LTR (ΔU3): self-inactivating 3' long terminal repeat (LTR) from HIV-1
   4446..4567    +  polyA_signal   SV40 poly(A) signal: SV40 polyadenylation signal
   4607..4742    +  rep_origin     SV40 ori: SV40 origin of replication
   4763..4781    -  promoter       T7 promoter: promoter for bacteriophage T7 RNA polymerase
   4789..4944    +  CDS            lacZα (fragment): LacZα fragment of β-galactosidase; lacZ fragment
   4949..5377    +  rep_origin     f1 ori (sequence partly withheld): f1 bacteriophage origin of replication; arrow indicates direction of (+) strand synthesis
   5430..5534    +  promoter       AmpR promoter: bla
   5535..6395    +  CDS            AmpR: β-lactamase; bla; confers resistance to ampicillin, carbenicillin, and related antibiotics
   6566..7154    +  rep_origin     ori: high-copy-number ColE1/pMB1/pBR322/pUC origin of replication
   7337..7429    +  CDS            lacI (fragment): lac repressor; lacI; The lac repressor binds to the lac operator to inhibit transcription in E. coli. This inhibition can be relieved by adding lactose or isopropyl-β-D-thiogalactopyranoside (IPTG).
   7442..7463    +  protein_bind   CAP binding site: CAP binding activates transcription in the presence of cAMP. E. coli catabolite activator protein
   7478..7508    +  promoter       lac promoter: promoter for the E. coli lac operon
   7516..7532    +  protein_bind   lac operator: The lac repressor binds to the lac operator to inhibit transcription in E. coli. This inhibition can be relieved by adding lactose or isopropyl-β-D-thiogalactopyranoside (IPTG). lac repressor encoded by lacI
   7577..7595    +  promoter       T3 promoter: promoter for bacteriophage T3 RNA polymerase
