[The description below was written by a language model from this plasmid's Addgene catalogue record, the feature table of its GenBank file and pLannotate feature annotations shown in this document.]
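Description:
hgRNA-B21_pLKO-Hyg is a third-generation-style, self-inactivating HIV-1 lentiviral transfer plasmid built on the pLKO.1 Hygro backbone (about 7.6 kb) that delivers a homing guide RNA (hgRNA) into mammalian cells. In bacteria it is maintained through a high-copy ColE1/pUC-type origin and selected with ampicillin via β-lactamase. An f1 origin, an SV40 origin and remnants of a pBluescript-type lac/T3/T7 region are also present. The viral portion comprises an RSV promoter fused to a truncated 5' LTR, the Ψ packaging signal with a gag fragment, the RRE for Rev-dependent export of the genomic RNA, the cPPT/CTS, and a ΔU3 3' LTR followed by an SV40 polyadenylation signal. This arrangement allows packaging when helper functions are supplied in trans and leaves the integrated provirus transcriptionally inactive at its LTRs.

The payload is a human U6 (RNA polymerase III) promoter driving a 20-nt spacer annotated as a modified AAVS1-T1 protospacer, followed by an S. pyogenes Cas9 gRNA scaffold and a U6 terminator. The depositor's record marks base substitutions in the scaffold: two T-to-G changes immediately after the spacer and two compensating A-to-C changes further in. Such changes are consistent with the homing design, in which a PAM is created next to the spacer so that the Cas9–hgRNA complex cuts the locus that encodes it. Repeated cutting and error-prone repair diversify the sequence, making it an evolving barcode. A downstream hPGK promoter drives the hygromycin phosphotransferase gene for selection of transduced cells. The plasmid does not encode Cas9, which must be provided separately. The two feature tables describe the same plasmid with different coordinate origins, and the sequenced record is two nucleotides shorter.
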