Addgene plasmid #100560: hgRNA-B21_pLKO-Hyg
Purpose: hgRNA-B21 in a lentiviral backbone
Depositing lab: George Church. Depositing organization: Harvard Medical School. Publication: Rapidly evolving homing CRISPR barcodes. Kalhor R, Mali P, Church GM. Nat Methods. 2017 Feb;14(2):195-200. doi: 10.1038/nmeth.4108. Epub 2016 Dec 5. PubMed 27918539.
Backbone
  Vector backbone: pLKO.1 Hygro
  Total vector size (bp): 7624
  Vector type: Mammalian Expression, Lentiviral, CRISPR, Synthetic Biology
  Selectable markers: Hygromycin
Growth in bacteria
  Bacterial resistance: Ampicillin, 100 μg/mL
  Growth temperature: 30°C
  Growth strain: NEB Stable
  Copy number: Unknown
Gene/Insert
  Gene/Insert name: hgRNA-B21
  gRNA/shRNA sequence: GTCGGAGGGAGGTGGGTTAG
Terms and licenses: Academic/Nonprofit Terms; Industry Terms: Not Available to Industry
How to cite: hgRNA-B21_pLKO-Hyg was a gift from George Church (Addgene plasmid # 100560 ; http://n2t.net/addgene:100560 ; RRID:Addgene_100560)
